Addgene plasmid #154752: pEPYC1CB0513
Purpose: MoClo Level 1 luciferase reporter
Depositing lab: Nicola Patron. Depositing organization: Earlham Institute. Publication: Rational design of minimal synthetic promoters for plants. Cai YM, Kallam K, Tidd H, Gendarini G, Salzman A, Patron NJ. Nucleic Acids Res. 2020 Aug 28. pii: 5897334. doi: 10.1093/nar/gkaa682. PubMed 32856047.
Backbone
  Vector backbone: pICH47732
  Vector type: Synthetic Biology
Growth in bacteria
  Bacterial resistance: Ampicillin, 100 μg/mL
  Growth temperature: 37°C
  Growth strain: NEB Stable
  Copy number: High Copy
Gene/Insert
  Gene/Insert name: MinSyn_062 Firefly luciferase expression cassette [MinSyn_062::TMV::LucF::Flag::ocsT]
  Species: Synthetic
  Cloning method: Restriction Enzyme; 5′ cloning site BsaI (destroyed during cloning); 3′ cloning site BsaI (destroyed during cloning)
Terms and licenses: Academic/Nonprofit Terms; Industry Terms: Not Available to Industry
Depositor comments: Please visit https://www.biorxiv.org/content/10.1101/2020.05.14.095406v1 for bioRxiv preprint.
How to cite: pEPYC1CB0513 was a gift from Nicola Patron (Addgene plasmid # 154752 ; http://n2t.net/addgene:154752 ; RRID:Addgene_154752)
