[The description below was written by a language model from this plasmid's Addgene catalogue record and pLannotate feature annotations shown in this document.]
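Description:
pEPYC1CB0513 is a MoClo (Golden Gate) Level 1 plant reporter construct built in the pICH47732 acceptor backbone and classed as a synthetic biology vector. The 7,027 bp plasmid is a binary-type vector. It carries nopaline C58 left and right T-DNA border repeats, so the region between them can be transferred into plant cells by Agrobacterium. The backbone provides a high-copy ColE1/pUC-type origin for propagation in E. coli, along with the broad-host-range incP oriV and its replication initiator gene trfA, which support maintenance in Agrobacterium. Selection in bacteria is by ampicillin resistance from a β-lactamase gene under its native promoter. A short TetR fragment is also annotated and appears to be a backbone remnant.

The payload between the borders is a single transcription unit assembled through BsaI sites that were destroyed during cloning. In it, the synthetic minimal promoter MinSyn_062 drives firefly luciferase (the enhanced luc+ version). The TMV Ω 5′ leader precedes the coding sequence and acts as a translational enhancer. The catalogue entry lists a Flag tag fused after the luciferase, and the cassette ends with the octopine synthase terminator. The Flag tag is not separately annotated in the feature table. The only promoter annotation upstream of Ω is a short fragment resembling the nopaline synthase promoter, which may be an element within the synthetic promoter, though the record does not say so.

The construct serves as a luciferase reporter for measuring the activity of this rationally designed minimal plant promoter. As a Level 1 module, it is in principle compatible with further MoClo assembly into multigene constructs.
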