Features (pLannotate 1.2.2; 12 found; start..end, strand, type, name):
     42..66      +  misc_feature   RB T-DNA repeat: right border repeat from nopaline C58 T-DNA
    178..198     -  CDS            TetR (fragment): tetracycline resistance regulatory protein; tetR
    225..1370    -  CDS            trfA: TRFA_ECOLX - Experimental evidence at protein level: Swiss-Prot protein existence level 1. Also involved in plasmid copy number control, promoting intermolecular coupling of protein bound iterons at oriV, which inhibits replication initiation. From Escherichia coli.
   1706..2294    -  rep_origin     ori: high-copy-number ColE1/pMB1/pBR322/pUC origin of replication
   2465..3325    -  CDS            AmpR: β-lactamase; bla; confers resistance to ampicillin, carbenicillin, and related antibiotics
   3326..3430    -  promoter       AmpR promoter: bla
   3517..4148    -  rep_origin     oriV: incP origin of replication
   4240..4264    +  misc_feature   LB T-DNA repeat: left border repeat from nopaline C58 T-DNA
   4420..4441    +  promoter       NOS promoter (fragment): nopaline synthase promoter
   4509..4564    +  misc_feature   TMV Ω: translational enhancer from the tobacco mosaic virus 5'-leader sequence (Gallie et al., 1988)
   4566..6215    +  CDS            luciferase: firefly luciferase; luc+; enhanced luc+ version of the luciferase gene
   6313..7020    +  terminator     OCS terminator: octopine synthase terminator
>Addgene plasmid #154752 | pEPYC1CB0513 | depositor full sequence | sequence record 299686 | pEPYC1CB0513 sequence 7027 bps
GCAATTGTCTTCTGCACGAAGTGGTTTAAACTATCAGTGTTTGACAGGATATATTGGCGGGTAAACCTAA
GAGAAAAGAGCGTTTATTAGAATAATCGGATATTTAAAAGGGCGTGAAAAGGTTTATCCGTTCGTCCATT
TGTATGTGCATGCCAACCACAGGGTTCCCCAGATCAGGCGCTGGCTGCTGAACCCCCAGCCGGAACTGAC
CCCACAAGGCCCTAGCGTTTGCAATGCACCAGGTCATCATTGACCCAGGCGTGTTCCACCAGGCCGCTGC
CTCGCAACTCTTCGCAGGCTTCGCCGACCTGCTCGCGCCACTTCTTCACGCGGGTGGAATCCGATCCGCA
CATGAGGCGGAAGGTTTCCAGCTTGAGCGGGTACGGCTCCCGGTGCGAGCTGAAATAGTCGAACATCCGT
CGGGCCGTCGGCGACAGCTTGCGGTACTTCTCCCATATGAATTTCGTGTAGTGGTCGCCAGCAAACAGCA
CGACGATTTCCTCGTCGATCAGGACCTGGCAACGGGACGTTTTCTTGCCACGGTCCAGGACGCGGAAGCG
GTGCAGCAGCGACACCGATTCCAGGTGCCCAACGCGGTCGGACGTGAAGCCCATCGCCGTCGCCTGTAGG
CGCGACAGGCATTCCTCGGCCTTCGTGTAATACCGGCCATTGATCGACCAGCCCAGGTCCTGGCAAAGCT
CGTAGAACGTGAAGGTGATCGGCTCGCCGATAGGGGTGCGCTTCGCGTACTCCAACACCTGCTGCCACAC
CAGTTCGTCATCGTCGGCCCGCAGCTCGACGCCGGTGTAGGTGATCTTCACGTCCTTGTTGACGTGGAAA
ATGACCTTGTTTTGCAGCGCCTCGCGCGGGATTTTCTTGTTGCGCGTGGTGAACAGGGCAGAGCGGGCCG
TGTCGTTTGGCATCGCTCGCATCGTGTCCGGCCACGGCGCAATATCGAACAAGGAAAGCTGCATTTCCTT
GATCTGCTGCTTCGTGTGTTTCAGCAACGCGGCCTGCTTGGCCTCGCTGACCTGTTTTGCCAGGTCCTCG
CCGGCGGTTTTTCGCTTCTTGGTCGTCATAGTTCCTCGCGTGTCGATGGTCATCGACTTCGCCAAACCTG
CCGCCTCCTGTTCAAGACGACGCGAACGCTCCACGGCGGCCGATGGCGCGGGCAGGGCAGGGGGAGCCAG
TTGCACGCTGTCGCGCTCGATCTTGGCCGTAGCTTGCTGGACCATCGAGCCGACGGACTGGAAGGTTTCG
CGGGGCGCACGCATGACGGTGCGGCTTGCGATGGTTTCGGCATCCTCGGCGGAAAACCCCGCGTCGATCA
GTTCTTGCCTGTATGCCTTCCGGTCAAACGTCCGATTCATTCACCCTCCTTGCGGGATTGCCCCGACTCA
CGCCGGGGCAATGTGCCCTTATTCCTGATTTGACCCGCCTGGTGCCTTGGTGTCCAGATAATCCACCTTA
TCGGCAATGAAGTCGGTCCCGTAGACCGTCTGGCCGTCCTTCTCGTACTTGGTATTCCGAATCTTGCCCT
GCACGAATACCAGCGACCCCTTGCCCAAATACTTGCCGTGGGCCTCGGCCTGAGAGCCAAAACACTTGAT
GCGGAAGAAGTCGGTGCGCTCCTGCTTGTCGCCGGCATCGTTGCGCCACATCTAGGATCTGCCAGGAACC
GTAAAAAGGCCGCGTTGCTGGCGTTTTTCCATAGGCTCCGCCCCCCTGACGAGCATCACAAAAATCGACG
CTCAAGTCAGAGGTGGCGAAACCCGACAGGACTATAAAGATACCAGGCGTTTCCCCCTGGAAGCTCCCTC
GTGCGCTCTCCTGTTCCGACCCTGCCGCTTACCGGATACCTGTCCGCCTTTCTCCCTTCGGGAAGCGTGG
CGCTTTCTCATAGCTCACGCTGTAGGTATCTCAGTTCGGTGTAGGTCGTTCGCTCCAAGCTGGGCTGTGT
GCACGAACCCCCCGTTCAGCCCGACCGCTGCGCCTTATCCGGTAACTATCGTCTTGAGTCCAACCCGGTA
AGACACGACTTATCGCCACTGGCAGCAGCCACTGGTAACAGGATTAGCAGAGCGAGGTATGTAGGCGGTG
CTACAGAGTTCTTGAAGTGGTGGCCTAACTACGGCTACACTAGAAGAACAGTATTTGGTATCTGCGCTCT
GCTGAAGCCAGTTACCTTCGGAAAAAGAGTTGGTAGCTCTTGATCCGGCAAACAAACCACCGCTGGTAGC
GGTGGTTTTTTTGTTTGCAAGCAGCAGATTACGCGCAGAAAAAAAGGATCTCAAGAAGATCCTTTGATCT
TTTCTACGGGGTCTGACGCTCAGTGGAACGAAAACTCACGTTAAGGGATTTTGGTCATGAGATTATCAAA
AAGGATCTTCACCTAGATCCTTTTAAATTAAAAATGAAGTTTTAAATCAATCTAAAGTATATATGAGTAA
ACTTGGTCTGACAGTTACCAATGCTTAATCAGTGAGGCACCTATCTCAGCGATCTGTCTATTTCGTTCAT
CCATAGTTGCCTGACTCCCCGTCGTGTAGATAACTACGATACGGGAGGGCTTACCATCTGGCCCCAGTGC
TGCAATGATACCGCGAGAACCACGCTCACCGGCTCCAGATTTATCAGCAATAAACCAGCCAGCCGGAAGG
GCCGAGCGCAGAAGTGGTCCTGCAACTTTATCCGCCTCCATCCAGTCTATTAATTGTTGCCGGGAAGCTA
GAGTAAGTAGTTCGCCAGTTAATAGTTTGCGCAACGTTGTTGCCATTGCTACAGGCATCGTGGTGTCACG
CTCGTCGTTTGGTATGGCTTCATTCAGCTCCGGTTCCCAACGATCAAGGCGAGTTACATGATCCCCCATG
TTGTGCAAAAAAGCGGTTAGCTCCTTCGGTCCTCCGATCGTTGTCAGAAGTAAGTTGGCCGCAGTGTTAT
CACTCATGGTTATGGCAGCACTGCATAATTCTCTTACTGTCATGCCATCCGTAAGATGCTTTTCTGTGAC
TGGTGAGTACTCAACCAAGTCATTCTGAGAATAGTGTATGCGGCGACCGAGTTGCTCTTGCCCGGCGTCA
ATACGGGATAATACCGCGCCACATAGCAGAACTTTAAAAGTGCTCATCATTGGAAAACGTTCTTCGGGGC
GAAAACTCTCAAGGATCTTACCGCTGTTGAGATCCAGTTCGATGTAACCCACTCGTGCACCCAACTGATC
TTCAGCATCTTTTACTTTCACCAGCGTTTCTGGGTGAGCAAAAACAGGAAGGCAAAATGCCGCAAAAAAG
GGAATAAGGGCGACACGGAAATGTTGAATACTCATACTCTTCCTTTTTCAATATTATTGAAGCATTTATC
AAGGTTATTGTCTCATGAGCGGATACATATTTGAATGTATTTAGAAAAATAAACAAATAGGGGTTCCGCG
CACGAATTGGCCAGCGCTGCCATTTTTGGGGTGAGGCCGTTCGCGGCCGAGGGGCGCAGCCCCTGGGGGG
ATGGGAGGCCCGCGTTAGCGGGCCGGGAGGGTTCGAGAAGGGGGGGCACCCCCCTTCGGCGTGCGCGGTC
ACGCGCACAGGGCGCAGCCCTGGTTAAAAACAAGGTTTATAAATATTGGTTTAAAAGCAGGTTAAAAGAC
AGGTTAGCGGTGGCCGAAAAACGGGCGGAAACCCTTGCAAATGCTGGATTTTCTGCCTGTGGACAGCCCC
TCAAATGTCAATAGGTGCGCCCCTCATCTGTCAGCACTCTGCCCCTCAAGTGTCAAGGATCGCGCCCCTC
ATCTGTCAGTAGTCGCGCCCCTCAAGTGTCAATACCGCAGGGCACTTATCCCCAGGCTTGTCCACATCAT
CTGTGGGAAACTCGCGTAAAATCAGGCGTTTTCGCCGATTTGCGAGGCTGGCCAGCTCCACGTCGCCGGC
CGAAATCGAGCCTGCCCCTCATCTGTCAACGCCGCGCCGGGTGAGTCGGCCCCTCAAGTGTCAACGTCCG
CCCCTCATCTGTCAGTGAGGGCCAAGTTTTCCGCGAGGTATCCACAACGCCGGCGGCCGCGGTGTCTCGC
ACACGGCTTCGACGGCGTTTCTGGCGCGTTTGCAGGGCCATAGACGGCCGCCAGCCCAGCGGCGAGGGCA
ACCAGCCCGGTGAGCGTCGCAAAGGAGATCCTGATCTGACTGATGGGCTGCCTGTATCGAGTGGTGATTT
TGTGCCGAGCTGCCGGTCGGGGAGCTGTTGGCTGGCTGGTGGCAGGATATATTGTGGTGTAAACAAATTG
ACGCTTAGACAACTTAATAACACATTGCGGACGTTTTTAATGTACTGGGGTGGATGCAGTGGGCCCCACT
CTGTGAAGACAATGCCGAATTCGGATCCGGAGGGAGGCGTGTCGTTTTAGTGAGGTCACTATCAGCAACC
ATTATTGCGATGAGCTAAGCACATACGTCAGCTATATAAGGTTTTGCTATTCATTGAAAGCAGTAGTGAC
TGATTTGTATATATACTGTATTTTTACAACAATTACCAACAACAACAAACAACAAACAACATTACAATTA
CTATTTACAATTACAATGGAGGACGCCAAAAACATAAAGAAAGGCCCGGCGCCATTCTATCCGCTGGAAG
ATGGAACCGCTGGAGAGCAACTGCATAAGGCTATGAAGAGATACGCCCTGGTTCCTGGAACAATTGCTTT
TACAGATGCACATATCGAGGTGGACATCACTTACGCTGAGTACTTCGAAATGTCCGTTCGGTTGGCAGAA
GCTATGAAACGATATGGGCTGAATACAAATCACAGAATCGTCGTATGCAGTGAAAACTCTCTTCAATTCT
TTATGCCGGTGTTGGGCGCGTTATTTATCGGAGTTGCAGTTGCGCCCGCGAACGACATTTATAATGAACG
TGAATTGCTCAACAGTATGGGCATTTCGCAGCCTACCGTGGTGTTCGTTTCCAAAAAGGGGTTGCAAAAA
ATTTTGAACGTGCAAAAAAAGCTCCCAATCATCCAAAAAATTATTATCATGGATTCTAAAACGGATTACC
AGGGATTTCAGTCGATGTACACGTTCGTCACATCTCATCTACCTCCCGGTTTTAATGAATACGATTTTGT
GCCAGAGTCCTTCGATAGGGACAAGACAATTGCACTGATCATGAACTCCTCTGGATCTACTGGTCTGCCT
AAAGGTGTCGCTCTGCCTCATAGAACTGCCTGCGTGAGATTCTCGCATGCCAGAGATCCTATTTTTGGCA
ATCAAATCATTCCGGATACTGCGATTTTAAGTGTTGTTCCATTCCATCACGGTTTTGGAATGTTTACTAC
ACTCGGATATTTGATATGTGGATTTCGAGTCGTCTTAATGTATAGATTTGAAGAAGAACTGTTTCTGAGG
AGCCTTCAGGATTACAAGATTCAAAGTGCGCTGCTGGTGCCAACCCTATTCTCCTTCTTCGCCAAAAGCA
CTCTGATTGACAAATACGATTTATCTAATTTACACGAAATTGCTTCTGGTGGCGCTCCCCTCTCTAAGGA
AGTCGGGGAAGCGGTTGCCAAGAGGTTCCATCTGCCAGGTATCAGGCAAGGATATGGGCTCACTGAGACT
ACATCAGCTATTCTGATTACACCCGAGGGGGATGATAAACCGGGCGCGGTCGGTAAAGTTGTTCCATTTT
TTGAAGCGAAGGTTGTGGATCTGGATACCGGGAAAACGCTGGGCGTTAATCAAAGAGGCGAACTGTGTGT
GAGAGGTCCTATGATTATGTCCGGTTATGTAAACAATCCGGAAGCGACCAACGCCTTGATTGACAAGGAT
GGATGGCTACATTCTGGAGACATAGCTTACTGGGACGAGGACGAACACTTCTTCATCGTTGACCGCCTGA
AGTCTCTGATTAAGTACAAAGGCTATCAGGTGGCTCCCGCTGAATTGGAATCCATCTTGCTCCAACACCC
CAACATCTTCGACGCAGGTGTCGCAGGTCTGCCCGACGATGACGCCGGTGAACTTCCCGCCGCCGTTGTT
GTTTTGGAGCACGGAAAGACGATGACGGAAAAAGAGATCGTGGATTACGTCGCCAGTCAAGTAACAACCG
CGAAAAAGTTGCGCGGAGGAGTTGTGTTTGTGGACGAAGTACCGAAAGGTCTTACCGGAAAACTCGACGC
AAGAAAAATCAGAGAGATCCTCATAAAGGCCAAGAAGGGCGGAAAGATCGCCGTGGGTTCGGATTATAAG
GACCATGACGGAGACTATAAGGACCATGACCTCGACGCTGCAGCAGCGGATTATAAGGACGATGACGATA
AGTGAGCTTGTCCTGCTTTAATGAGATATGCGAGAAGCCTATGATCGCATGATATTTGCTTTCAATTCTG
TTGTGCACGTTGTAAAAAACCTGAGCATGTGTAGCTCAGATCCTTACCGCCGGTTTCGGTTCATTCTAAT
GAATATATCACCCGTTACTATCGTATTTTTATGAATAATATTCTCCGTTCAATTTACTGATTGTACCCTA
CTACTTATATGTACAATATTAAAATGAAAACAATATATTGTGCTGAATAGGTTTATAGCGACATCTATGA
TAGAGCGCCACAATAACAAACAATTGCGTTTTATTATTACAAATCCAATTTTAAAAAAAGCGGCAGAACC
GGTCAAACCTAAAAGACTGATTACATAAATCTTATTCAAATTTCAAAAGTGCCCCAGGGGCTAGTATCTA
CGACACACCGAGCGGCGAACTAATAACGCTCACTGAAGGGAACTCCGGTTCCCCGCCGGCGCGCATGGGT
GAGATTCCTTGAAGTTGAGTATTGGCCGTCCGCTCTACCGAAAGTTACGGGCACCATTCAACCCGGTCCA
GCACGGCGGCCGGGTAACCGACTTGCTGCCCCGAGAATTATGCAGCATTTTTTTGGTGTATGTGGGCCCC
AAATGAAGTGCAGGTCAAACCTTGACAGTGACGACAAATCGTTGGGCGGGTCCAGGGCGAATTTTGCGAC
AACATGTCGAGGCTCAGCAGGACCGCT
